Addgene plasmid #143046: TFORF0567
Purpose: Lentiviral vector for overexpressing transcription factor ORFs with unique 24-bp barcodes. Barcodes facilitate identification of transcription factors in pooled screens.
Depositing lab: Feng Zhang. Depositing organization: Broad Institute. Publication: A transcription factor atlas of directed differentiation. Joung J, Ma S, Tay T, Geiger-Schuller KR, Kirchgatterer PC, Verdine VK, Guo B, Arias-Garcia MA, Allen WE, Singh A, Kuksenko O, Abudayyeh OO, Gootenberg JS, Fu Z, Macrae RK, Buenrostro JD, Regev A, Zhang F. Cell. 2023 Jan 5;186(1):209-229.e26. doi: 10.1016/j.cell.2022.11.026. PubMed 36608654.
Backbone
  Vector backbone: pLX_TRC317
  Backbone manufacturer: Broad Institute Genetic Perturbation Platform
  Backbone size w/o insert (bp): 8264
  Vector type: Mammalian Expression, Lentiviral
  Selectable markers: Puromycin
Growth in bacteria
  Bacterial resistance: Ampicillin, 100 μg/mL
  Growth temperature: 37°C
  Growth strain: NEB Stable
  Copy number: High Copy
Gene/Insert
  Gene/Insert name: ZNF618
  Species: H. sapiens (human)
  Insert size (bp): 2687
  Entrez Gene: ZNF618 (a.k.a. NEDD10, FP13169)
  Promoter: EF1a
  Cloning method: Unknown
  Sequencing primers: 5′ GGGTGGAGACTGAAGTTAGGCCAG; 3′ CACATAGCGTAAAAGGAGCAACATAG
Terms and licenses: Academic/Nonprofit Terms; Industry Terms: Not Available to Industry
Depositor comments: NM_133374,ENST00000288466 . The transcription factor ORF portion of this plasmid was synthesized by Genewiz. Please test multiple small colonies in case of plasmid recombination. To make this collection available in a timely manner, a portion of this collection was not fully sequenced by Addgene. If an Addgene verified full plasmid sequence is not available, please contact us prior to placing an order to request the full sequence.
How to cite: TFORF0567 was a gift from Feng Zhang (Addgene plasmid # 143046 ; http://n2t.net/addgene:143046 ; RRID:Addgene_143046)
