[The description below was written by a language model from this plasmid's Addgene catalogue record and pLannotate feature annotations shown in this document.]
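Description:
TFORF0567 is a lentiviral mammalian expression plasmid built on the pLX_TRC317 backbone from the Broad Institute Genetic Perturbation Platform, carrying the human zinc-finger gene ZNF618 as an overexpression ORF. It belongs to a barcoded transcription factor ORF collection in which each construct carries a unique 24-bp barcode, so that the factor delivered to a cell can be identified by sequencing in pooled screens. The barcode itself is not annotated in the feature table. In bacteria the roughly 11 kb plasmid is maintained by a high-copy ColE1/pUC-type origin and selected through the β-lactamase (ampicillin resistance) gene. An f1 origin and residual lac, T7 and T3 cloning-vector elements are also present. The depositor notes that the ORF was synthesized and warns that the plasmid may recombine, as LTR-containing vectors often do.

The viral cassette has a third-generation, self-inactivating layout. An RSV promoter fused to a truncated HIV-1 5' LTR drives genomic RNA production in packaging cells. It is followed by the Ψ packaging signal with a gag fragment, the Rev response element for nuclear export, and a cPPT/CTS that aids nuclear import of the reverse-transcribed genome. The cassette ends in a ΔU3 3' LTR and an SV40 polyadenylation signal. Within the provirus, SV40 early promoter sequences sit upstream of the puromycin N-acetyltransferase gene, allowing selection of transduced cells. The strong constitutive EF-1α promoter drives the ZNF618 coding sequence, and a downstream WPRE enhances transcript stability and expression. Short annotated fragments such as the U6 promoter and small t antigen matches appear to be backbone remnants rather than functional units. The construct is intended for stable ZNF618 overexpression, individually or in pooled screens such as directed-differentiation studies.
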