Features (pLannotate 1.2.2; 31 found; start..end, strand, type, name):
      5..231     +  promoter       RSV promoter: Rous sarcoma virus enhancer/promoter
    232..412     +  LTR            5' LTR (truncated): truncated 5' long terminal repeat (LTR) from HIV-1
    459..584     +  misc_feature   HIV-1 Ψ: packaging signal of human immunodeficiency virus type 1
    568..931     +  CDS            HIV-1 gag (fragment): gag protein from human immunodeficiency virus 1; gag
   1077..1310    +  misc_feature   RRE: The Rev response element (RRE) of HIV-1 allows for Rev-dependent mRNA export from the nucleus to the cytoplasm.
   1687..1713    +  CDS            Rev (fragment): human immunodeficiency virus 1 (HIV-1) Rev protein; rev; enhances nuclear export of unspliced and incompletely spliced viral mRNAs
   1720..1743    +  promoter       SV40 promoter (fragment): SV40 early promoter
   1744..1815    +  promoter       SV40 promoter (fragment): SV40 enhancer and early promoter
   1839..1974    +  rep_origin     SV40 ori: SV40 origin of replication
   2020..2616    +  CDS            PuroR (fragment): puromycin N-acetyltransferase; pac from Streptomyces; confers resistance to puromycin
   2665..2782    +  misc_feature   cPPT/CTS: central polypurine tract and central termination sequence of HIV-1
   2847..2913    +  CDS            small t antigen (fragment): SV40 (simian virus 40) small t antigen
   2920..4098    +  promoter       EF-1α promoter: strong constitutive promoter for human elongation factor EF-1α
   4115..6697    +  CDS            ZNF618 (fragment): ZN618_HUMAN - Also known as KIAA1952. Experimental evidence at protein level: Swiss-Prot protein existence level 1. May be involved in transcriptional regulation. From Homo sapiens (Human).
   6713..6766    +  promoter       U6 promoter (fragment): RNA polymerase III promoter for human U6 snRNA
   6808..7396    +  misc_feature   WPRE: woodchuck hepatitis virus posttranscriptional regulatory element
   7447..7466    +  misc_feature   cPPT/CTS (fragment): central polypurine tract and central termination sequence of HIV-1
   7468..7701    +  LTR            3' LTR (ΔU3): self-inactivating 3' long terminal repeat (LTR) from HIV-1
   7779..7900    +  polyA_signal   SV40 poly(A) signal: SV40 polyadenylation signal
   7940..8075    +  rep_origin     SV40 ori: SV40 origin of replication
   8096..8114    -  promoter       T7 promoter: promoter for bacteriophage T7 RNA polymerase
   8122..8277    +  CDS            lacZα (fragment): LacZα fragment of β-galactosidase; lacZ fragment
   8282..8710    +  rep_origin     f1 ori (sequence partly withheld): f1 bacteriophage origin of replication; arrow indicates direction of (+) strand synthesis
   8763..8867    +  promoter       AmpR promoter: bla
   8868..9728    +  CDS            AmpR: β-lactamase; bla; confers resistance to ampicillin, carbenicillin, and related antibiotics
   9899..10487   +  rep_origin     ori: high-copy-number ColE1/pMB1/pBR322/pUC origin of replication
  10670..10762   +  CDS            lacI (fragment): lac repressor; lacI; The lac repressor binds to the lac operator to inhibit transcription in E. coli. This inhibition can be relieved by adding lactose or isopropyl-β-D-thiogalactopyranoside (IPTG).
  10775..10796   +  protein_bind   CAP binding site: CAP binding activates transcription in the presence of cAMP. E. coli catabolite activator protein
  10811..10841   +  promoter       lac promoter: promoter for the E. coli lac operon
  10845..10867   +  protein_bind   lac operator (fragment): The lac repressor binds to the lac operator to inhibit transcription in E. coli. This inhibition can be relieved by adding lactose or isopropyl-β-D-thiogalactopyranoside (IPTG). lac repressor encoded by lacI
  10910..10928   +  promoter       T3 promoter: promoter for bacteriophage T3 RNA polymerase
>Addgene plasmid #143046 | TFORF0567 | addgene full sequence | sequence record 391524 | Addgene NGS Result
TTAATGTAGTCTTATGCAATACTCTTGTAGTCTTGCAACATGGTAACGATGAGTTAGCAACATGCCTTAC
AAGGAGAGAAAAAGCACCGTGCATGCCGATTGGTGGAAGTAAGGTGGTACGATCGTGCCTTATTAGGAAG
GCAACAGACGGGTCTGACATGGATTGGACGAACCACTGAATTGCCGCATTGCAGAGATATTGTATTTAAG
TGCCTAGCTCGATACATAAACGGGTCTCTCTGGTTAGACCAGATCTGAGCCTGGGAGCTCTCTGGCTAAC
TAGGGAACCCACTGCTTAAGCCTCAATAAAGCTTGCCTTGAGTGCTTCAAGTAGTGTGTGCCCGTCTGTT
GTGTGACTCTGGTAACTAGAGATCCCTCAGACCCTTTTAGTCAGTGTGGAAAATCTCTAGCAGTGGCGCC
CGAACAGGGACTTGAAAGCGAAAGGGAAACCAGAGGAGCTCTCTCGACGCAGGACTCGGCTTGCTGAAGC
GCGCACGGCAAGAGGCGAGGGGCGGCGACTGGTGAGTACGCCAAAAATTTTGACTAGCGGAGGCTAGAAG
GAGAGAGATGGGTGCGAGAGCGTCAGTATTAAGCGGGGGAGAATTAGATCGCGATGGGAAAAAATTCGGT
TAAGGCCAGGGGGAAAGAAAAAATATAAATTAAAACATATAGTATGGGCAAGCAGGGAGCTAGAACGATT
CGCAGTTAATCCTGGCCTGTTAGAAACATCAGAAGGCTGTAGACAAATACTGGGACAGCTACAACCATCC
CTTCAGACAGGATCAGAAGAACTTAGATCATTATATAATACAGTAGCAACCCTCTATTGTGTGCATCAAA
GGATAGAGATAAAAGACACCAAGGAAGCTTTAGACAAGATAGAGGAAGAGCAAAACAAAAGTAAGACCAC
CGCACAGCAAGCGGCCGCTGATCTTCAGACCTGGAGGAGGAGATATGAGGGACAATTGGAGAAGTGAATT
ATATAAATATAAAGTAGTAAAAATTGAACCATTAGGAGTAGCACCCACCAAGGCAAAGAGAAGAGTGGTG
CAGAGAGAAAAAAGAGCAGTGGGAATAGGAGCTTTGTTCCTTGGGTTCTTGGGAGCAGCAGGAAGCACTA
TGGGCGCAGCGTCAATGACGCTGACGGTACAGGCCAGACAATTATTGTCTGGTATAGTGCAGCAGCAGAA
CAATTTGCTGAGGGCTATTGAGGCGCAACAGCATCTGTTGCAACTCACAGTCTGGGGCATCAAGCAGCTC
CAGGCAAGAATCCTGGCTGTGGAAAGATACCTAAAGGATCAACAGCTCCTGGGGATTTGGGGTTGCTCTG
GAAAACTCATTTGCACCACTGCTGTGCCTTGGAATGCTAGTTGGAGTAATAAATCTCTGGAACAGATTTG
GAATCACACGACCTGGATGGAGTGGGACAGAGAAATTAACAATTACACAAGCTTAATACACTCCTTAATT
GAAGAATCGCAAAACCAGCAAGAAAAGAATGAACAAGAATTATTGGAATTAGATAAATGGGCAAGTTTGT
GGAATTGGTTTAACATAACAAATTGGCTGTGGTATATAAAATTATTCATAATGATAGTAGGAGGCTTGGT
AGGTTTAAGAATAGTTTTTGCTGTACTTTCTATAGTGAATAGAGTTAGGCAGGGATATTCACCATTATCG
TTTCAGACCCACCTCCCAACCCCGAGGGGACCCATGCATTGCATCTCAATTAGTCAGCAACCAGGTGTGG
AAAGTCCCCAGGCTCCCCAGCAGGCAGAAGTATGCAAAGCATGCGTCTCAATTAGTCAGCAACCATAGTC
CCGCCCCTAACTCCGCCCATCCCGCCCCTAACTCCGCCCAGTTCCGCCCATTCTCCGCCCCATGGCTGAC
TAATTTTTTTTATTTATGCAGAGGCCGAGGCCGCCTCGGCCTCTGAGCTATTCCAGAAGTAGTGAGGAGG
CTTTTTTGGAGGCCTAGGCTTTTGCAAAAAGCTTTCTAGAGGTACCACCGGAGCTTACCATGACCGAGTA
CAAGCCCACGGTGCGCCTCGCCACCCGCGACGACGTCCCCAGGGCCGTACGCACCCTCGCCGCCGCGTTC
GCCGACTACCCCGCCACGCGCCACACCGTCGATCCGGACCGCCACATCGAGCGGGTCACCGAGCTGCAAG
AACTCTTCCTCACGCGCGTCGGGCTCGACATCGGCAAGGTGTGGGTCGCGGACGACGGCGCCGCCGTGGC
GGTCTGGACCACGCCGGAGAGCGTCGAAGCGGGGGCGGTGTTCGCCGAGATCGGCCCGCGCATGGCCGAG
TTGAGCGGTTCCCGGCTGGCCGCGCAGCAACAGATGGAAGGCCTCCTGGCGCCGCACCGGCCCAAGGAGC
CCGCGTGGTTCCTGGCCACCGTCGGCGTCTCGCCCGACCACCAGGGCAAGGGTCTGGGCAGCGCCGTCGT
GCTCCCCGGAGTGGAGGCGGCCGAGCGCGCCGGGGTGCCCGCCTTCCTGGAGACCTCCGCGCCCCGCAAC
CTCCCCTTCTACGAGCGGCTCGGCTTCACCGTCACCGCCGACGTCGAGGTGCCCGAAGGACCGCGCACCT
GGTGCATGACCCGCAAGCCCGGTGCCAGTTAACGAATTCTAGATCTTGAGACAAATGGCAGTATTCATCC
ACAATTTTAAAAGAAAAGGGGGGATTGGGGGGTACAGTGCAGGGGAAAGAATAGTAGACATAATAGCAAC
AGACATACAAACTAAAGAATTACAAAAACAAATTACAAAAATTCAAAATTTTCGGGTTTATTACAGGGAC
AGCAGAGATCCACTTTGGCGCCGGCTCGAGGCCTGCAGGTGCAAAGATGGATAAAGTTTTAAACAGAGAG
GAATCTTTGCAGCTAATGGACCTTCTAGGTCTTGAAAGGAGTGGGAATTGGCTCCGGTGCCCGTCAGTGG
GCAGAGCGCACATCGCCCACAGTCCCCGAGAAGTTGGGGGGAGGGGTCGGCAATTGAACCGGTGCCTAGA
GAAGGTGGCGCGGGGTAAACTGGGAAAGTGATGTCGTGTACTGGCTCCGCCTTTTTCCCGAGGGTGGGGG
AGAACCGTATATAAGTGCAGTAGTCGCCGTGAACGTTCTTTTTCGCAACGGGTTTGCCGCCAGAACACAG
GTAAGTGCCGTGTGTGGTTCCCGCGGGCCTGGCCTCTTTACGGGTTATGGCCCTTGCGTGCCTTGAATTA
CTTCCACCTGGCTGCAGTACGTGATTCTTGATCCCGAGCTTCGGGTTGGAAGTGGGTGGGAGAGTTCGAG
GCCTTGCGCTTAAGGAGCCCCTTCGCCTCGTGCTTGAGTTGAGGCCTGGCCTGGGCGCTGGGGCCGCCGC
GTGCGAATCTGGTGGCACCTTCGCGCCTGTCTCGCTGCTTTCGATAAGTCTCTAGCCATTTAAAATTTTT
GATGACCTGCTGCGACGCTTTTTTTCTGGCAAGATAGTCTTGTAAATGCGGGCCAAGATCTGCACACTGG
TATTTCGGTTTTTGGGGCCGCGGGCGGCGACGGGGCCCGTGCGTCCCAGCGCACATGTTCGGCGAGGCGG
GGCCTGCGAGCGCGGCCACCGAGAATCGGACGGGGGTAGTCTCAAGCTGGCCGGCCTGCTCTGGTGCCTG
GCCTCGCGCCGCCGTGTATCGCCCCGCCCTGGGCGGCAAGGCTGGCCCGGTCGGCACCAGTTGCGTGAGC
GGAAAGATGGCCGCTTCCCGGCCCTGCTGCAGGGAGCTCAAAATGGAGGACGCGGCGCTCGGGAGAGCGG
GCGGGTGAGTCACCCACACAAAGGAAAAGGGCCTTTCCGTCCTCAGCCGTCGCTTCATGTGACTCCACGG
AGTACCGGGCGCCGTCCAGGCACCTCGATTAGTTCTCGAGCTTTTGGAGTACGTCGTCTTTAGGTTGGGG
GGAGGGGTTTTATGCGATGGAGTTTCCCCACACTGAGTGGGTGGAGACTGAAGTTAGGCCAGCTTGGCAC
TTGATGTAATTCTCCTTGGAATTTGCCCTTTTTGAGTTTGGATCTTGGTTCATTCTCAAGCCTCAGACAG
TGGTTCAAAGTTTTTTTCTTCCATTTCAGGTGTCGTGAGGCTAGCACCGCCACCATGAACCAGCCGGGCG
GCGCGGCGGCTCCGCAGGCTGACGGAGCCAGTGCAGCCGGAAGGAAAAGCACTGCGAGCAGGGAGCGCTT
GAAGCGCAGCCAGAAGAGCACCAAGGTGGAGGGCCCAGAGCCAGTGCCAGCCGAGGCCTCGCTGAGTGCC
GAGCAAGGAACGATGACGGAGGTGAAGGTGAAGACAGAGCTGCCCGATGACTACATCCAGGAGGTGATCT
GGCAGGGCGAGGCCAAGGAGGAGAAGAAGGCGGTCAGCAAGGATGGGACCAGCGACGTGCCTGCCGAGAT
CTGCGTGGTGATCGGCGGCGTCCGCAACCAGCAGACCCTTGGGTCTTACGAATGCGGAATCTGTGGCAAG
AAGTACAAGTATTACAACTGCTTCCAGACCCACGTGCGGGCGCACCGAGACACCGAAGCCACCTCAGGGG
AGGGAGCCTCCCAAAGCAACAATTTCAGGTACACATGTGATATCTGCGGGAAGAAGTACAAATACTACAG
CTGTTTCCAAGAGCACCGAGACCTGCACGCAGTGGATGTGTTTAGTGTGGAAGGGGCCCCTGAGAACCGG
GCAGACCCCTTCGACCAAGGTGTCGTGGCCACGGACGAGGTGAAGGAGGAGCCCCCGGAGCCATTCCAGA
AAATCGGGCCAATGAACAATATTACATCAGACATTTTTAAGAAGAAAGAAGTTAGGCAGTGCCAAAAGAG
AGAAACTGGCAATTACACCTGTGAATTCTGCGGCAAACAGTACAAGTACTACACTCCCTACCAGGAGCAT
GTGGCCTTACACGCCCCCATCAAAAGCGCTTTCAGTCGGAGAGTAGAAGGCAAAGCACAAAACCACTTTG
AAGAGACGAACAGCAGTTCGCAGAACTCCAGCGAACCCTACACCTGCGGCGCCTGTGGGATCCAGTTCCA
GTTCTACAACAACCTGTTGGAGCACATGCAGTCCCATGCAGCTGACAATGAAAACAACATTGCCTCCAAC
CAGTCCCGATCGCCACCTGCTGTTGTAGAAGAGAAGTGGAAACCTCAGGCCCAGAGGAACAGTGCCAATA
ACACCACTACCAGTGGTTTAACACCCAACAGCATGATCCCCGAAAAGGAGCGGCAGAACATCGCAGAGCG
GCTGTTGAGGGTCATGTGTGCCGACCTGGGTGCACTGAGCGTGGTCAGCGGGAAGGAGTTCCTGAAGTTG
GCCCAGACCTTAGTAGACAGTGGTGCCCGCTATGGGGCCTTCTCGGTCACTGAAATCCTGGGCAACTTCA
ACACGCTGGCGCTGAAGCACCTGCCACGCATGTACAACCAGGTGAAGGTGAAAGTGACCTGTGCCTTGGG
CAGCAATGCCTGCCTAGGCATCGGTGTCACCTGCCACTCCCAGAGTGTTGGCCCTGACTCCTGCTACATC
CTCACAGCCTACCAGGCCGAGGGCAACCACATCAAGAGCTATGTGCTTGGTGTGAAGGGTGCGGACATTC
GCGACAGCGGTGACCTTGTGCACCACTGGGTGCAGAACGTGCTGTCGGAGTTCGTGATGTCGGAGATCAG
GACAGTGTACGTGACGGATTGCCGGGTGAGCACGTCCGCCTTCTCCAAGGCCGGCATGTGCCTTCGCTGC
TCAGCCTGTGCCTTGAACTCGGTGGTGCAGAGCGTGCTGAGCAAGCGGACACTGCAGGCCCGCAGCATGC
ACGAGGTCATCGAGCTGCTCAACGTGTGCGAGGACCTGGCGGGCTCCACGGGCCTGGCCAAGGAGACCTT
CGGGTCGCTGGAGGAGACGTCTCCACCACCCTGCTGGAACTCGGTGACGGACTCACTGTTGCTGGTGCAT
GAGCGCTATGAGCAGATCTGCGAGTTCTACAGCCGGGCCAAGAAGATGAACCTCATCCAGAGCCTCAACA
AGCACCTGCTCAGCAACCTGGCGGCCATCCTGACGCCGGTGAAGCAGGCAGTCATCGAGCTGAGCAACGA
GAGCCAGCCCACCCTGCAGCTGGTGCTGCCCACCTACGTCAGGCTGGAGAAGCTGTTCACGGCCAAGGCC
AACGACGCAGGCACTGTCAGCAAGCTCTGCCACCTCTTCCTGGAGGCGCTCAAGGAGAACTTCAAGGTGC
ACCCGGCCCACAAGGTGGCCATGATCCTGGACCCGCAGCAGAAGCTGCGGCCTGTGCCACCCTACCAGCA
CGAGGAGATCATCGGCAAGGTCTGTGAGCTCATCAACGAGGTGAAGGAGTCCTGGGCCGAGGAGGCCGAC
TTCGAGCCCGCTGCCAAGAAGCCCCGCTCTGCTGCCGTCGAGAACCCCGCAGCTCAGGAAGATGATCGGC
TAGGCAAAAATGAAGTGTACGATTACCTGCAGGAGCCCCTCTTCCAGGCTACCCCTGATCTCTTCCAGTA
CTGGTCGTGCGTTACCCAAAAGCACACAAAACTCGCCAAGCTCGCCTTCTGGCTCCTGGCGGTTCCGGCC
GTGGGCGCCAGAAGCGGGTGTGTAAATATGTGTGAACAAGCGCTTCTAATCAAACGGAGGCGGCTGCTCA
GTCCAGAAGATATGAATAAACTCATGTTTCTGAAATCCAACATGCTTTAGTAATGAACTAGTCCGTAACT
TGAAAGTATTTCGATTTCTTGGCTTTATATATCTTGTGGAAAGGACGACAATTTCTCTATGTAATGCTCG
ACACGCGTTAAGTCGACAATCAACCTCTGGATTACAAAATTTGTGAAAGATTGACTGGTATTCTTAACTA
TGTTGCTCCTTTTACGCTATGTGGATACGCTGCTTTAATGCCTTTGTATCATGCTATTGCTTCCCGTATG
GCTTTCATTTTCTCCTCCTTGTATAAATCCTGGTTGCTGTCTCTTTATGAGGAGTTGTGGCCCGTTGTCA
GGCAACGTGGCGTGGTGTGCACTGTGTTTGCTGACGCAACCCCCACTGGTTGGGGCATTGCCACCACCTG
TCAGCTCCTTTCCGGGACTTTCGCTTTCCCCCTCCCTATTGCCACGGCGGAACTCATCGCCGCCTGCCTT
GCCCGCTGCTGGACAGGGGCTCGGCTGTTGGGCACTGACAATTCCGTGGTGTTGTCGGGGAAATCATCGT
CCTTTCCTTGGCTGCTCGCCTGTGTTGCCACCTGGATTCTGCGCGGGACGTCCTTCTGCTACGTCCCTTC
GGCCCTCAATCCAGCGGACCTTCCTTCCCGCGGCCTGCTGCCGGCTCTGCGGCCTCTTCCGCGTCTTCGC
CTTCGCCCTCAGACGAGTCGGATCTCCCTTTGGGCCGCCTCCCCGCGTCGACTTTAAGACCAATGACTTA
CAAGGCAGCTGTAGATCTTAGCCACTTTTTAAAAGAAAAGGGGGGACTGGAAGGGCTAATTCACTCCCAA
CGAAGACAAGATCTGCTTTTTGCTTGTACTGGGTCTCTCTGGTTAGACCAGATCTGAGCCTGGGAGCTCT
CTGGCTAACTAGGGAACCCACTGCTTAAGCCTCAATAAAGCTTGCCTTGAGTGCTTCAAGTAGTGTGTGC
CCGTCTGTTGTGTGACTCTGGTAACTAGAGATCCCTCAGACCCTTTTAGTCAGTGTGGAAAATCTCTAGC
AGTACGTATAGTAGTTCATGTCATCTTATTATTCAGTATTTATAACTTGCAAAGAAATGAATATCAGAGA
GTGAGAGGAACTTGTTTATTGCAGCTTATAATGGTTACAAATAAAGCAATAGCATCACAAATTTCACAAA
TAAAGCATTTTTTTCACTGCATTCTAGTTGTGGTTTGTCCAAACTCATCAATGTATCTTATCATGTCTGG
CTCTAGCTATCCCGCCCCTAACTCCGCCCATCCCGCCCCTAACTCCGCCCAGTTCCGCCCATTCTCCGCC
CCATGGCTGACTAATTTTTTTTATTTATGCAGAGGCCGAGGCCGCCTCGGCCTCTGAGCTATTCCAGAAG
TAGTGAGGAGGCTTTTTTGGAGGCCTAGGGACGTACCCAATTCGCCCTATAGTGAGTCGTATTACGCGCG
CTCACTGGCCGTCGTTTTACAACGTCGTGACTGGGAAAACCCTGGCGTTACCCAACTTAATCGCCTTGCA
GCACATCCCCCTTTCGCCAGCTGGCGTAATAGCGAAGAGGCCCGCACCGATCGCCCTTCCCAACAGTTGC
GCAGCCTGAATGGCGAATGGG
[124 nt withheld, positions 8282-8405]
C
[91 nt withheld, positions 8407-8497]
A
[49 nt withheld, positions 8499-8547]
CCTTTGACGTTGGAGTCCACGTTCTTT
[37 nt withheld, positions 8575-8611]
ACCCTATCTCGGTCTATTCTTTTGATTTATAAGGGATTTTGCCGATTTCGGCCTATTGGTTAAAAAATGA
GCTGATTTAACAAAAATTTAACGCGAATTTTAACAAAATATTAACGCTTACAATTTAGGTGGCACTTTTC
GGGGAAATGTGCGCGGAACCCCTATTTGTTTATTTTTCTAAATACATTCAAATATGTATCCGCTCATGAG
ACAATAACCCTGATAAATGCTTCAATAATATTGAAAAAGGAAGAGTATGAGTATTCAACATTTCCGTGTC
GCCCTTATTCCCTTTTTTGCGGCATTTTGCCTTCCTGTTTTTGCTCACCCAGAAACGCTGGTGAAAGTAA
AAGATGCTGAAGATCAGTTGGGTGCACGAGTGGGTTACATCGAACTGGATCTCAACAGCGGTAAGATCCT
TGAGAGTTTTCGCCCCGAAGAACGTTTTCCAATGATGAGCACTTTTAAAGTTCTGCTATGTGGCGCGGTA
TTATCCCGTATTGACGCCGGGCAAGAGCAACTCGGTCGCCGCATACACTATTCTCAGAATGACTTGGTTG
AGTACTCACCAGTCACAGAAAAGCATCTTACGGATGGCATGACAGTAAGAGAATTATGCAGTGCTGCCAT
AACCATGAGTGATAACACTGCGGCCAACTTACTTCTGACAACGATCGGAGGACCGAAGGAGCTAACCGCT
TTTTTGCACAACATGGGGGATCATGTAACTCGCCTTGATCGTTGGGAACCGGAGCTGAATGAAGCCATAC
CAAACGACGAGCGTGACACCACGATGCCTGTAGCAATGGCAACAACGTTGCGCAAACTATTAACTGGCGA
ACTACTTACTCTAGCTTCCCGGCAACAATTAATAGACTGGATGGAGGCGGATAAAGTTGCAGGACCACTT
CTGCGCTCGGCCCTTCCGGCTGGCTGGTTTATTGCTGATAAATCTGGAGCCGGTGAGCGTGGGTCTCGCG
GTATCATTGCAGCACTGGGGCCAGATGGTAAGCCCTCCCGTATCGTAGTTATCTACACGACGGGGAGTCA
GGCAACTATGGATGAACGAAATAGACAGATCGCTGAGATAGGTGCCTCACTGATTAAGCATTGGTAACTG
TCAGACCAAGTTTACTCATATATACTTTAGATTGATTTAAAACTTCATTTTTAATTTAAAAGGATCTAGG
TGAAGATCCTTTTTGATAATCTCATGACCAAAATCCCTTAACGTGAGTTTTCGTTCCACTGAGCGTCAGA
CCCCGTAGAAAAGATCAAAGGATCTTCTTGAGATCCTTTTTTTCTGCGCGTAATCTGCTGCTTGCAAACA
AAAAAACCACCGCTACCAGCGGTGGTTTGTTTGCCGGATCAAGAGCTACCAACTCTTTTTCCGAAGGTAA
CTGGCTTCAGCAGAGCGCAGATACCAAATACTGTTCTTCTAGTGTAGCCGTAGTTAGGCCACCACTTCAA
GAACTCTGTAGCACCGCCTACATACCTCGCTCTGCTAATCCTGTTACCAGTGGCTGCTGCCAGTGGCGAT
AAGTCGTGTCTTACCGGGTTGGACTCAAGACGATAGTTACCGGATAAGGCGCAGCGGTCGGGCTGAACGG
GGGGTTCGTGCACACAGCCCAGCTTGGAGCGAACGACCTACACCGAACTGAGATACCTACAGCGTGAGCT
ATGAGAAAGCGCCACGCTTCCCGAAGGGAGAAAGGCGGACAGGTATCCGGTAAGCGGCAGGGTCGGAACA
GGAGAGCGCACGAGGGAGCTTCCAGGGGGAAACGCCTGGTATCTTTATAGTCCTGTCGGGTTTCGCCACC
TCTGACTTGAGCGTCGATTTTTGTGATGCTCGTCAGGGGGGCGGAGCCTATGGAAAAACGCCAGCAACGC
GGCCTTTTTACGGTTCCTGGCCTTTTGCTGGCCTTTTGCTCACATGTTCTTTCCTGCGTTATCCCCTGAT
TCTGTGGATAACCGTATTACCGCCTTTGAGTGAGCTGATACCGCTCGCCGCAGCCGAACGACCGAGCGCA
GCGAGTCAGTGAGCGAGGAAGCGGAAGAGCGCCCAATACGCAAACCGCCTCTCCCCGCGCGTTGGCCGAT
TCATTAATGCAGCTGGCACGACAGGTTTCCCGACTGGAAAGCGGGCAGTGAGCGCAACGCAATTAATGTG
AGTTAGCTCACTCATTAGGCACCCCAGGCTTTACACTTTATGCTTCCGGCTCGTATGTTGTGTGGAATTG
TGAGCGGATAACAATTTCACACAGGAAACAGCTATGACCATGATTACGCCAAGCGCGCAATTAACCCTCA
CTAAAGGGAACAAAAGCTGGAGCTGCAAGC
