>Addgene plasmid #143046 | TFORF0567 | depositor partial sequence | sequence record 281276 | Insert
ACCGCCACCATGAACCAGCCGGGCGGCGCGGCGGCTCCGCAGGCTGACGGAGCCAGTGCAGCCGGAAGGA
AAAGCACTGCGAGCAGGGAGCGCTTGAAGCGCAGCCAGAAGAGCACCAAGGTGGAGGGCCCAGAGCCAGT
GCCAGCCGAGGCCTCGCTGAGTGCCGAGCAAGGAACGATGACGGAGGTGAAGGTGAAGACAGAGCTGCCC
GATGACTACATCCAGGAGGTGATCTGGCAGGGCGAGGCCAAGGAGGAGAAGAAGGCGGTCAGCAAGGATG
GGACCAGCGACGTGCCTGCCGAGATCTGCGTGGTGATCGGCGGCGTCCGCAACCAGCAGACCCTTGGGTC
TTACGAATGCGGAATCTGTGGCAAGAAGTACAAGTATTACAACTGCTTCCAGACCCACGTGCGGGCGCAC
CGAGACACCGAAGCCACCTCAGGGGAGGGAGCCTCCCAAAGCAACAATTTCAGGTACACATGTGATATCT
GCGGGAAGAAGTACAAATACTACAGCTGTTTCCAAGAGCACCGAGACCTGCACGCAGTGGATGTGTTTAG
TGTGGAAGGGGCCCCTGAGAACCGGGCAGACCCCTTCGACCAAGGTGTCGTGGCCACGGACGAGGTGAAG
GAGGAGCCCCCGGAGCCATTCCAGAAAATCGGGCCAATGAACAATATTACATCAGACATTTTTAAGAAGA
AAGAAGTTAGGCAGTGCCAAAAGAGAGAAACTGGCAATTACACCTGTGAATTCTGCGGCAAACAGTACAA
GTACTACACTCCCTACCAGGAGCATGTGGCCTTACACGCCCCCATCAAAAGCGCTTTCAGTCGGAGAGTA
GAAGGCAAAGCACAAAACCACTTTGAAGAGACGAACAGCAGTTCGCAGAACTCCAGCGAACCCTACACCT
GCGGCGCCTGTGGGATCCAGTTCCAGTTCTACAACAACCTGTTGGAGCACATGCAGTCCCATGCAGCTGA
CAATGAAAACAACATTGCCTCCAACCAGTCCCGATCGCCACCTGCTGTTGTAGAAGAGAAGTGGAAACCT
CAGGCCCAGAGGAACAGTGCCAATAACACCACTACCAGTGGTTTAACACCCAACAGCATGATCCCCGAAA
AGGAGCGGCAGAACATCGCAGAGCGGCTGTTGAGGGTCATGTGTGCCGACCTGGGTGCACTGAGCGTGGT
CAGCGGGAAGGAGTTCCTGAAGTTGGCCCAGACCTTAGTAGACAGTGGTGCCCGCTATGGGGCCTTCTCG
GTCACTGAAATCCTGGGCAACTTCAACACGCTGGCGCTGAAGCACCTGCCACGCATGTACAACCAGGTGA
AGGTGAAAGTGACCTGTGCCTTGGGCAGCAATGCCTGCCTAGGCATCGGTGTCACCTGCCACTCCCAGAG
TGTTGGCCCTGACTCCTGCTACATCCTCACAGCCTACCAGGCCGAGGGCAACCACATCAAGAGCTATGTG
CTTGGTGTGAAGGGTGCGGACATTCGCGACAGCGGTGACCTTGTGCACCACTGGGTGCAGAACGTGCTGT
CGGAGTTCGTGATGTCGGAGATCAGGACAGTGTACGTGACGGATTGCCGGGTGAGCACGTCCGCCTTCTC
CAAGGCCGGCATGTGCCTTCGCTGCTCAGCCTGTGCCTTGAACTCGGTGGTGCAGAGCGTGCTGAGCAAG
CGGACACTGCAGGCCCGCAGCATGCACGAGGTCATCGAGCTGCTCAACGTGTGCGAGGACCTGGCGGGCT
CCACGGGCCTGGCCAAGGAGACCTTCGGGTCGCTGGAGGAGACGTCTCCACCACCCTGCTGGAACTCGGT
GACGGACTCACTGTTGCTGGTGCATGAGCGCTATGAGCAGATCTGCGAGTTCTACAGCCGGGCCAAGAAG
ATGAACCTCATCCAGAGCCTCAACAAGCACCTGCTCAGCAACCTGGCGGCCATCCTGACGCCGGTGAAGC
AGGCAGTCATCGAGCTGAGCAACGAGAGCCAGCCCACCCTGCAGCTGGTGCTGCCCACCTACGTCAGGCT
GGAGAAGCTGTTCACGGCCAAGGCCAACGACGCAGGCACTGTCAGCAAGCTCTGCCACCTCTTCCTGGAG
GCGCTCAAGGAGAACTTCAAGGTGCACCCGGCCCACAAGGTGGCCATGATCCTGGACCCGCAGCAGAAGC
TGCGGCCTGTGCCACCCTACCAGCACGAGGAGATCATCGGCAAGGTCTGTGAGCTCATCAACGAGGTGAA
GGAGTCCTGGGCCGAGGAGGCCGACTTCGAGCCCGCTGCCAAGAAGCCCCGCTCTGCTGCCGTCGAGAAC
CCCGCAGCTCAGGAAGATGATCGGCTAGGCAAAAATGAAGTGTACGATTACCTGCAGGAGCCCCTCTTCC
AGGCTACCCCTGATCTCTTCCAGTACTGGTCGTGCGTTACCCAAAAGCACACAAAACTCGCCAAGCTCGC
CTTCTGGCTCCTGGCGGTTCCGGCCGTGGGCGCCAGAAGCGGGTGTGTAAATATGTGTGAACAAGCGCTT
CTAATCAAACGGAGGCGGCTGCTCAGTCCAGAAGATATGAATAAACTCATGTTTCTGAAATCCAACATGC
TTTAGTAATGAACTAGTCCGTAACTTGAAAGTATTTCGATTTCTTGGCTTTATATATCTTGTGGAAAGGA
CGACAATTTCTCTATGTAATGCTCGAC
