>Addgene plasmid #143046 | TFORF0567 | depositor partial sequence | sequence record 281277 | Barcode
CAATTTCTCTATGTAATGCTCGAC
